>Addgene plasmid #72645 | pDONR2T18ms | depositor full sequence | sequence record 133017 | pDONR2T18ms sequence 9004 bps
TGCCGCAAGCACTCAGGGCGCAAGGGCTGCTAAAGGAAGCGGAACACGTAGAAAGCCAGTCCGCAGAAAC
GGTGCTGACCCCGGATGAATGTCAGCTACTGGGCTATCTGGACAAGGGAAAACGCAAGCGCAAAGAGAAA
GCAGGTAGCTTGCAGTGGGCTTACATGGCGATAGCTAGACTGGGCGGTTTTATGGACAGCAAGCGAACCG
GAATTGCCAGCTGGGGCGCCCTCTGGTAAGGTTGGGAAGCCCTGCAAAGTAAACTGGATGGCTTTCTTGC
CGCCAAGGATCTGATGGCGCAGGGGATCAAGATCTCCGAAAAGTGCCACCTGACGTCTAAGAAACCATTA
TTATCATGACATTAACCTATAAAAATAGGCGTATCACGAGGCCCTTTCGTCTTCAAGAATTCTCATGTTT
GACAGCTTATCATCGATAAGCTTTAATGCGGTAGTTTATCACAGTTAAATTGCTAACGCAGTCAGGCACC
GTGTATGAAATCTAACAATGCGCTCATCGTCATCCTCGGCACCGTCACCCTGGATGCTGTAGGCATAGGC
TTGGTTATGCCGGTACTGCCGGGCCTCTTGCGGGATATCGTCCATTCCGACAGCATCGCCAGTCACTATG
GCGTGCTGCTAGCGCTATATGCGTTGATGCAATTTCTATGCGCACCCGTTCTCGGAGCACTGTCCGACCG
CTTTGGCCGCCGCCCAGTCCTGCTCGCTTCGCTACTTGGAGCCACTATCGACTACGCGATCATGGCGACC
ACACCCGTCCTGTGGATCCTCTACGCCGGACGCATCGTGGCCGGCATCACCGGCGCCACAGGTGCGGTTG
CTGGCGCCTATATCGCCGACATCACCGATGGGGAAGATCGGGCTCGCCACTTCGGGCTCATGAGCGCTTG
TTTCGGCGTGGGTATGGTGGCAGGCCCCGTGGCCGGGGGACTGTTGGGCGCCATCTCCTTGCATGCACCA
TTCCTTGCGGCGGCGGTGCTCAACGGCCTCAACCTACTACTGGGCTGCTTCCTAATGCAGGAGTCGCATA
AGGGAGAGCGTCGACCGATGCCCTTGAGAGCCTTCAACCCAGTCAGCTCCTTCCGGTGGGCGCGGGGCAT
GACTATCGTCGCCGCACTTATGACTGTCTTCTTTATCATGCAACTCGTAGGACAGGTGCCGGCAGCGCTC
TGGGTCATTTTCGGCGAGGACCGCTTTCGCTGGAGCGCGACGATGATCGGCCTGTCGCTTGCGGTATTCG
GAATCTTGCACGCCCTCGCTCAAGCCTTCGTCACTGGTCCCGCCACCAAACGTTTCGGCGAGAAGCAGGC
CATTATCGCCGGCATGGCGGCCGACGCGCTGGGCTACGTCTTGCTGGCGTTCGCGACGCGAGGCTGGATG
GCCTTCCCCATTATGATTCTTCTCGCTTCCGGCGGCATCGGGATGCCCGCGTTGCAGGCCATGCTGTCCA
GGCAGGTAGATGACGACCATCAGGGACAGCTTCAAGGATCGCTCGCGGCTCTTACCAGCCTAACTTCGAT
CACTGGACCGCTGATCGTCACGGCGATTTATGCCGCCTCGGCGAGCACATGGAACGGGTTGGCATGGATT
GTAGGCGCCGCCCTATACCTTGTCTGCCTCCCCGCGTTGCGTCGCGGTGCATGGAGCCGGGCCACCTCGA
CCTGAATGGAAGCCGGCGGCACCTCGCTAACGGATTCACCACTCCATGGCGATGCCTGCTTGCCGAATAT
CATGGTGGAAAATGGCCGCTTTTCTGGATTCATCGACTGTGGCCGGCTGGGTGTGGCGGACCGCTATCAG
GACATAGCGTTGGCTACCCGTGATATTGCTGAAGAGCTTGGCGGCGAATGGGCTGACCGCTTCCTCGTGC
TTTACGGTATCGCCGCTCCCGATTCGCAGCGCATCGCCTTCTATCGCCTTCTTGACGAGTTCTTCTGAGC
GGGACTCTGGGGTTCGCTAGAGGATCGATCCTTTTTAACCCATCACATATACCTGCCGTTCACTATTATT
TAGTGAAATGAGATATTATGATATTTTCTGAATTGTGATTAAAAAGGCAACTTTATGCCCATGCAACAGA
AACTATAAAAAATACAGAGAATGAAAAGAAACAGATAGATTTTTTAGTTCTTTAGGCCCGTAGTCTGCAA
ATCCTTTTATGATTTTCTATCAAACAAAAGAGGAAAATAGACCAGTTGCAATCCAAACGAGAGTCTAATA
GAATGAGGTCGAAAAGTAAATCGCGCGGGTTTGTTACTGATAAAGCAGGCAAGACCTAAAATGTGTAAAG
GGCAAAGTGTATACTTTGGCGTCACCCCTTACATATTTTAGGTCTTTTTTTATTGTGCGTAACTAACTTG
CCATCTTCAAACAGGAGGGCTGGAAGAAGCAGACCGCTAACACAGTACATAAAAAAGGAGACATGAACGA
TGAACATCAAAAAGTTTGCAAAACAAGCAACAGTATTAACCTTTACTACCGCACTGCTGGCAGGAGGCGC
AACTCAAGCGTTTGCGAAAGAAACGAACCAAAAGCCATATAAGGAAACATACGGCATTTCCCATATTACA
CGCCATGATATGCTGCAAATCCCTGAACAGCAAAAAAATGAAAAATATCAAGTTTCTGAATTTGATTCGT
CCACAATTAAAAATATCTCTTCTGCAAAAGGCCTGGACGTTTGGGACAGCTGGCCATTACAAAACGCTGA
CGGCACTGTCGCAAACTATCACGGCTACCACATCGTCTTTGCATTAGCCGGAGATCCTAAAAATGCGGAT
GACACATCGATTTACATGTTCTATCAAAAAGTCGGCGAAACTTCTATTGACAGCTGGAAAAACGCTGGCC
GCGTCTTTAAAGACAGCGACAAATTCGATGCAAATGATTCTATCCTAAAAGACCAAACACAAGAATGGTC
AGGTTCAGCCACATTTACATCTGACGGAAAAATCCGTTTATTCTACACTGATTTCTCCGGTAAACATTAC
GGCAAACAAACACTGACAACTGCACAAGTTAACGTATCAGCATCAGACAGCTCTTTGAACATCAACGGTG
TAGAGGATTATAAATCAATCTTTGACGGTGACGGAAAAACGTATCAAAATGTACAGCAGTTCATCGATGA
AGGCAACTACAGCTCAGGCGACAACCATACGCTGAGAGATCCTCACTACGTAGAAGATAAAGGCCACAAA
TACTTAGTATTTGAAGCAAACACTGGAACTGAAGATGGCTACCAAGGCGAAGAATCTTTATTTAACAAAG
CATACTATGGCAAAAGCACATCATTCTTCCGTCAAGAAAGTCAAAAACTTCTGCAAAGCGATAAAAAACG
CACGGCTGAGTTAGCAAACGGCGCTCTCGGTATGATTGAGCTAAACGATGATTACACACTGAAAAAAGTG
ATGAAACCGCTGATTGCATCTAACACAGTAACAGATGAAATTGAACGCGCGAACGTCTTTAAAATGAACG
GCAAATGGTACCTGTTCACTGACTCCCGCGGATCAAAAATGACGATTGACGGCATTACGTCTAACGATAT
TTACATGCTTGGTTATGTTTCTAATTCTTTAACTGGCCCATACAAGCCGCTGAACAAAACTGGCCTTGTG
TTAAAAATGGATCTTGATCCTAACGATGTAACCTTTACTTACTCACACTTCGCTGTACCTCAAGCGAAAG
GAAACAATGTCGTGATTACAAGCTATATGACAAACAGAGGATTCTACGCAGACAAACAATCAACGTTTGC
GCCGAGCTTCCTGCTGAACATCAAAGGCAAGAAAACATCTGTTGTCAAAGACAGCATCCTTGAACAAGGA
CAATTAACAGTTAACAAATAAAAACGCAAAAGAAAATGCCGATGGGTACCGAGCGAAATGACCGACCAAG
CGACGCCCAACCTGCCATCACGAGATTTCGATTCCACCGCCGCCTTCTATGAAAGGTTGGGCTTCGGAAT
CGTTTTCCGGGACGCCCTCGCGGACGTGCTCATAGTCCACGACGCCCGTGATTTTGTAGCCCTGGCCGAC
GGCCAGCAGGTAGGCCGACAGGCTCATGCCGGCCGCCGCCGCCTTTTCCTCAATCGCTCTTCGTTCGTCT
GGAAGGCAGTACACCTTGATAGGTGGGCTGCCCTTCCTGGTTGGCTTGGTTTCATCAGCCATCCGCTTGC
CCTCATCTGTTACGCCGGCGGTAGCCGGCCAGCCTCGCAGAGCAGGATTCCCGTTGAGCACCGCCAGGTG
CGAATAAGGGACAGTGAAGAAGGAACACCCGCTCGCGGGTGGGCCTACTTCACCTATCCTGCCCGGCTGA
CGCCGTTGGATACACCAAGGAAAGTCTACACGAACCCTTTGGCAAAATCCTGTATATCGTGCGAAAAAGG
ATGGATATACCGAAAAAATCGCTATAATGACCCCGAAGCAGGGTTATGCAGCGGAAAAGCGCTGCTTCCC
TGCTGTTTTGTGGAATATCTACCGACTGGAAACAGGCAAATGCAGGAAATTACTGAACTGAGGGGACAGG
CGAGAGACGATGCCAAAGAGCTCCTGAAAATCTCGATAACTCAAAAAATACGCCCGGTAGTGATCTTATT
TCATTATGGTGAAAGTTGGAACCTCTTACGTGCCGATCAACGTCTCATTTTCGCCAAAAGTTGGCCCAGG
GCTTCCCGGTATCAACAGGGACACCAGGATTTATTTATTCTGCGAAGTGATCTTCCGTCACAGGTATTTA
TTCGGCGCAAAGTGCGTCGGGTGATGCTGCCAACTTACTGATTTAGTGTATGATGGTGTTTTTGAGGTGC
TCCAGTGGCTTCTGTTTCTATCAGCTCCTGAAAATCTCGATAACTCAAAAAATACGCCCGGTAGTGATCT
TATTTCATTATGGTGAAAGTTGGAACCTCTTACGTGCCGATCAACGTCTCATTTTCGCCAAAAGTTGGCC
CAGGGCTTCCCGGTATCAACAGGGACACCAGGATTTATTTATTCTGCGAAGTGATCTTCCGTCACAGGTA
TTTATTCGGCGCAAAGTGCGTCGGGTGATGCTGCCAACTTACTGATTTAGTGTATGATGGTGTTTTTGAG
GTGCTCCAGTGGCTTCTGTTTCTATCAGGGCTGGATGATCCTCCAGCGCGGGGATCTCATGCTGGAGTTC
TTCGCCCACCCCAAAAGGATCTAGGTGAAGATCCTTTTTGATAATCTCATGACCAAAATCCCTTAACGTG
AGTTTTCGTTCCACTGAGCGTCAGACCCCGTAGAAAAGATCAAAGGATCTTCTTGAGATCCTTTTTTTCT
GCGCGTAATCTGCTGCTTGCAAACAAAAAAACCACCGCTACCAGCGGTGGTTTGTTTGCCGGATCAAGAG
CTACCAACTCTTTTTCCGAAGGTAACTGGCTTCAGCAGAGCGCAGATACCAAATACTGTTCTTCTAGTGT
AGCCGTAGTTAGGCCACCACTTCAAGAACTCTGTAGCACCGCCTACATACCTCGCTCTGCTAATCCTGTT
ACCAGTGGCTGCTGCCAGTGGCGATAAGTCGTGTCTTACCGGGTTGGACTCAAGACGATAGTTACCGGAT
AAGGCGCAGCGGTCGGGCTGAACGGGGGGTTCGTGCACACAGCCCAGCTTGGAGCGAACGACCTACACCG
AACTGAGATACCTACAGCGTGAGCTATGAGAAAGCGCCACGCTTCCCGAAGGGAGAAAGGCGGACAGGTA
TCCGGTAAGCGGCAGGGTCGGAACAGGAGAGCGCACGAGGGAGCTTCCAGGGGGAAACGCCTGGTATCTT
TATAGTCCTGTCGGGTTTCGCCACCTCTGACTTGAGCGTCGATTTTTGTGATGCTCGTCAGGGGGGCGGA
GCCTATGGAAAAACGCCAGCAACGCGGCCTTTTTACGGTTCCTGGCCTTTTGCTGGCCTTTTGCTCACAT
GTTCTTTCCTGCGTTATCCCCTGATTCTGTGGATAACCGTATTACCGCCTTTGAGTGAGCTGATACCGCT
CGCCGCAGCCGAACGACCGAGCGCAGCGAGTCAGTGAGCGAGGAAGCGGAAGAGCGCCCAATACGCAAAC
CGCCTCTCCCCGCGCGTTGGCCGATTCATTAATGCAGCTGGCACGACAGGTTTCCCGACTGGAAAGCGGG
CAGTGAGCGCAACGCAATTAATGTGAGTTAGCTCACTCATTAGGCACCCCAGGCTTTACACTTTATGCTT
CCGGCTCGTATGTTGTGTGGAATTGTGAGCGGATAACAATTTCACACAGGAAACAGCTATGACATGATTA
CGAATTCGAGCTCGGTACCCCTCGATTTTGAGACACGGGCCAGAGCTGCAGCTGGATGGCAAATAATGAT
TTTATTTTGACTGATAGTGACCTGTTCGTTGCAACAAATTGATAAGCAATGCTTTCTTATAATGCCCACT
TTGTACAAGAAAGCTGAACGAGAAACGTAAAATGATATAAATATCAATATATTAAATTAGATTTTGCATA
AAAAACAGACTACATAATACTGTAAAACACAACATATCCAGTCACTATGAATCAACTACTTAGATGGTAT
TAGTGACCTGTAGTCGACTAAGTTGGCAGCATCACCCGACGCACTTTGCGCCGAATAAATACCTGTGACG
GAAGATCACTTCGCAGAATAAATAAATCCTGGTGTCCCTGTTGATACCGGGAAGCCCTGGGCCAACTTTT
GGCGAAAATGAGACGTTGATCGGCACGTAAGAGGTTCCAACTTTCACCATAATGAAATAAGATCACTACC
GGGCGTATTTTTTGAGTTATCGAGATTTTCAGGAGCTAAGGAAGCTAAAATGGAGAAAAAAATCACTGGA
TATACCACCGTTGATATATCCCAATGGCATCGTAAAGAACATTTTGAGGCATTTCAGTCAGTTGCTCAAT
GTACCTATAACCAGACCGTTCAGCTGGATATTACGGCCTTTTTAAAGACCGTAAAGAAAAATAAGCACAA
GTTTTATCCGGCCTTTATTCACATTCTTGCCCGCCTGATGAATGCTCATCCGGAATTCCGTATGGCAATG
AAAGACGGTGAGCTGGTGATATGGGATAGTGTTCACCCTTGTTACACCGTTTTCCATGAGCAAACTGAAA
CGTTTTCATCGCTCTGGAGTGAATACCACGACGATTTCCGGCAGTTTCTACACATATATTCGCAAGATGT
GGCGTGTTACGGTGAAAACCTGGCCTATTTCCCTAAAGGGTTTATTGAGAATATGTTTTTCGTCTCAGCC
AATCCCTGGGTGAGTTTCACCAGTTTTGATTTAAACGTGGCCAATATGGACAACTTCTTCGCCCCCGTTT
TCACCATGGGCAAATATTATACGCAAGGCGACAAGGTGCTGATGCCGCTGGCGATTCAGGTTCATCATGC
CGTCTGTGATGGCTTCCATGTCGGCAGAATGCTTAATGAATTACAACAGTACTGCGATGAGTGGCAGGGC
GGGGCGTAATCGCGTGGATCCGGCTTACTAAAAGCCAGATAACAGTATGCGTATTTGCGCGCTGATTTTT
GCGGTATAAGAATATATACTGATATGTATACCCGAAGTATGTCAAAAAGAGGTGTGCTATGAAGCAGCGT
ATTACAGTGACAGTTGACAGCGACAGCTATCAGTTGCTCAAGGCATATATGATGTCAATATCTCCGGTCT
GGTAAGCACAACCATGCAGAATGAAGCCCGTCGTCTGCGTGCCGAACGCTGGAAAGCGGAAAATCAGGAA
GGGATGGCTGAGGTCGCCCGGTTTATTGAAATGAACGGCTCTTTTGCTGACGAGAACAGGGACTGGTGAA
ATGCAGTTTAAGGTTTACACCTATAAAAGAGAGAGCCGTTATCGTCTGTTTGTGGATGTACAGAGTGATA
TTATTGACACGCCCGGGCGACGGATGGTGATCCCCCTGGCCAGTGCACGTCTGCTGTCAGATAAAGTCTC
CCGTGAACTTTACCCGGTGGTGCATATCGGGGATGAAAGCTGGCGCATGATGACCACCGATATGGCCAGT
GTGCCGGTCTCCGTTATCGGGGAAGAAGTGGCTGATCTCAGCCACCGCGAAAATGACATCAAAAACGCCA
TTAACCTGATGTTCTGGGGAATATAAATGTCAGGCTCCCTTATACACAGCCAGTCTGCAGGTCGATACAG
TAGAAATTACAGAAACTTTATCACGTTTAGTAAGTATAGAGGCTGAAAATCCAGATGAAGCCGAACGACT
TGTAAGAGAAAAGTATAAGAGTTGTGAAATTGTTCTTGATGCAGATGATTTTCAGGACTATGACACTAGC
GTATATGAATAGGTAGATGTTTTTATTTTGTCACACAAAAAAGAGGCTCGCACCTCTTTTTCTTATTTCT
TTTTATGATTTAATACGGCATTGAGGACAATAGCGAGTAGGCTGGATACGACGATTCCGTTTGAGAAGAA
CATTTGGAAGGCTGTCGGTCGACTAAGTTGGCAGCATCACCCGAAGAACATTTGGAAGGCTGTCGGTCGA
CTACAGGTCACTAATACCATCTAAGTAGTTGATTCATAGTGACTGGATATGTTGTGTTTTACAGTATTAT
GTAGTCTGTTTTTTATGCAAAATCTAATTTAATATATTGATATTTATATCATTTTACGTTTCTCGTTCTG
CTTTTTTGTACAAACTTGGCATTATAAAAAAGCATTGCTCATCAATTTGTTGCAACGAACAGGTCACTAT
CAGTCAAAATAAAATCATTATTTGGGGCCCGAGAGAGGGGGATCCTCTAGAGTCGACCTGCAGGCATGCA
AGCTTGGCACTGGCCGTCGTTTTACAACGTCGTGACTGGGAAAACCCTGGCGTTACCCAACTTAATCGCC
TTGCAGCACATCCCCCTTTCGCCAGCTGGCGTAATAGCGAAGAGGCCCGCACCGATCGCCCTTCCCAACA
GTTGCGCAGCCTGAATGGCGAATGGCGATAAGCTAGCTTCACGC
Features (pLannotate 1.2.2; 29 found; start..end, strand, type, name):
    419..447     +  promoter       tet promoter: E. coli promoter for tetracycline efflux protein gene
    495..1682    +  CDS            tetA: TCR3_ECOLX - Experimental evidence at protein level: Swiss-Prot protein existence level 1. Resistance to tetracycline by an active tetracycline efflux. This is an energy-dependent process that decreases the accumulation of the antibiotic in whole cells. This protein functions as a metal- tetracycline/H(+) antiporter. From Escherichia coli. This protein is used as a marker in many commonly used cloning vectors, such as pBR322 and pACYC184.
   1724..1958    +  CDS            NeoR/KanR (fragment): aminoglycoside phosphotransferase confers resistance to neomycin, kanamycin, and G418 (Geneticin®)
   2004..2449    +  promoter       sacB promoter: sacR; sacB promoter and control region
   2450..3871    +  CDS            SacB: secreted levansucrase that renders bacterial growth sensitive to sucrose; Bacillus subtilis sacB; negative selection marker
   3908..4006    +  CDS            ble (fragment): BLE_KLEPN - Experimental evidence at protein level: Swiss-Prot protein existence level 1. Binding protein with a strong affinity to the bleomycin family of antibiotics. Binds to CL990; an antimitotic-antibiotic compound. From Klebsiella pneumoniae.
   4007..4192    -  CDS            traJ (fragment): oriT-recognizing protein; traJ
   4225..4334    -  oriT           oriT: incP origin of transfer
   4569..4659    -  promoter       cat promoter: promoter of the E. coli cat gene encoding chloramphenicol acetyltransferase
   4780..4856    +  mobile_element IS1 (fragment): prokaryotic transposable element IS1
   4853..4943    -  promoter       cat promoter: promoter of the E. coli cat gene encoding chloramphenicol acetyltransferase
   5064..5138    +  mobile_element IS1 (fragment): prokaryotic transposable element IS1
   5139..5192    +  CDS            ble (fragment): BLE_KLEPN - Experimental evidence at protein level: Swiss-Prot protein existence level 1. Binding protein with a strong affinity to the bleomycin family of antibiotics. Binds to CL990; an antimitotic-antibiotic compound. From Klebsiella pneumoniae.
   5303..5891    +  rep_origin     ori: high-copy-number ColE1/pMB1/pBR322/pUC origin of replication
   6074..6166    +  CDS            lacI (fragment): lac repressor; lacI; The lac repressor binds to the lac operator to inhibit transcription in E. coli. This inhibition can be relieved by adding lactose or isopropyl-β-D-thiogalactopyranoside (IPTG).
   6179..6200    +  protein_bind   CAP binding site: CAP binding activates transcription in the presence of cAMP. E. coli catabolite activator protein
   6215..6245    +  promoter       lac promoter: promoter for the E. coli lac operon
   6253..6269    +  protein_bind   lac operator: The lac repressor binds to the lac operator to inhibit transcription in E. coli. This inhibition can be relieved by adding lactose or isopropyl-β-D-thiogalactopyranoside (IPTG). lac repressor encoded by lacI
   6302..6320    +  misc_feature   MCS (fragment): pUC18/19 multiple cloning site
   6361..6592    +  protein_bind   attP2: mutant version of attP; recombination site for the Gateway® BP reaction (pDONR™201 version) BP Clonase™
   6737..6839    +  promoter       cat promoter: promoter of the E. coli cat gene encoding chloramphenicol acetyltransferase
   6840..7499    +  CDS            CmR: chloramphenicol acetyltransferase; cat; confers resistance to chloramphenicol
   7678..7836    +  CDS            ccdA (fragment): CCDA_ECO57 - Also known as H, letA. Experimental evidence at protein level: Swiss-Prot protein existence level 1. Antitoxin component of a type II toxin-antitoxin (TA) system which inhibits the post-segregational killing (PSK) of plasmid-free cells, also referred to as a plasmid addiction system. Binds to and blocks the activity of CcdB; will also remove bound CcdB protein from the CcdB-GyrA complex by forming a CcdA-CcdB complex, a process termed rejuvenation. Functions as a transcriptional corepressor for the ccdAB operon, repression also requires CcdB (By similarity). From Escherichia coli
   7841..8143    +  CDS            ccdB: CCDB_ECOLI - Also known as G, letB, letD. Experimental evidence at protein level: Swiss-Prot protein existence level 1. Toxic component of a type II toxin-antitoxin (TA) system, functioning in plasmid maintainence. Responsible for the post- segregational killing (PSK) of plasmid-free cells, also referred to as a plasmid addiction system. Half-life of over 2 hours. Cell killing by CcdB is accompanied by filamentation, defects in chromosome and plasmid segregation, defects in cell division, formation of anucleate cells, decreased DNA synthesis and plasmid loss. Interferes with the activity of DN
   8187..8339    +  CDS            dpnD (fragment): DPND_STRPN - Protein predicted: Swiss-Prot protein existence level 4. From Streptococcus pneumoniae serotype 4 (strain ATCC BAA-334 / TIGR4).
   8542..8773    -  protein_bind   attP1: mutant version of attP; recombination site for the Gateway® BP reaction (pDONR™201 version) BP Clonase™
   8788..8825    +  misc_feature   MCS (fragment): pUC18/19 multiple cloning site
   8828..8982    +  CDS            lacZα (fragment): LacZα fragment of β-galactosidase; lacZ fragment
   8995..314     +  CDS            tnpA (fragment) (across the origin): TN5P_ECOLX - Also known as tnp. Experimental evidence at protein level: Swiss-Prot protein existence level 1. Mediates transposition of transposon Tn5 by a 'cut and paste' mechanism. First, the monomeric transposase binds the 19 bp inverted DNA repeats flanking the transposon. Then, dimerization of the DNA- bound transposase creates a synaptic DNA complex. After nicking of the first DNA strand, excision of the transposon proceeds through a series of intermediates. The transposase then mediates the insertion of the transposon at a new site by strand transfer. The activity of the wild- type tran
