[The description below was written by a language model from this plasmid's Addgene catalogue record and pLannotate feature annotations shown in this document.]
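Description:
pDONR2T18ms is an empty Gateway donor-type backbone of about 9 kb built for sucrose counter-selection allelic exchange in Pseudomonas syringae. It replicates in E. coli from a high-copy ColE1/pUC-type origin, a replicon generally not maintained in Pseudomonas, so the plasmid would behave as a suicide vector there, although the record does not say this explicitly. The backbone marker is tetA, a tetracycline efflux gene under its own tet promoter. An incP oriT, flanked by a traJ fragment, allows conjugative mobilisation from a suitable E. coli donor into the target bacterium. The Bacillus subtilis sacB gene with its native sacR promoter region encodes levansucrase, which makes cells sucrose-sensitive and provides the negative selection step.

The cloning site is a BP Clonase-compatible cassette bounded by attP1 and attP2 and set within remnants of a pUC18/19 polylinker, downstream of the lac promoter and operator and next to a lacZα fragment. Between the attP sites sit a chloramphenicol acetyltransferase gene with its cat promoter and the ccdB toxin gene. This explains both the dual chloramphenicol and tetracycline selection and the need for a ccdB-tolerant host strain for the empty vector. A BP reaction with an attB-flanked fragment, typically a deletion or mutant allele with homology arms, replaces this cassette, and ccdB counter-selects unrecombined plasmid.

In use, tetracycline would select for single-crossover chromosomal integrants after transfer, and growth on sucrose would then select for a second crossover that removes the backbone and leaves either the engineered or the original allele. The scattered fragments of NeoR/KanR, ble, IS1, lacI and Tn5 transposase appear to be non-functional leftovers of the vector's construction.
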