Addgene plasmid #72645: pDONR2T18ms
Purpose: (Empty Backbone) Gateway-compatible sucrose counter-selection allelic exchange vector for Pseudomonas syringae
Depositing lab: Brian Kvitko. Depositing organization: University of Georgia.
Backbone
  Vector backbone: pDONR2T18ms
  Backbone size (bp): 9000
  Modifications to backbone: BP clonase Gateway compatible
  Vector type: sucrose counter-selection allelic exchange vector
Growth in bacteria
  Bacterial resistance: Chloramphenicol and Tetracycline, 25 & 10 μg/mL
  Growth temperature: 37°C
  Growth strain: DB3.1
  Growth instructions: The strain grows to a lower final turbidity than other E coli strains and is cold sensitive. Do not store @ 4C.
  Copy number: High Copy
Gene/Insert
  Cloning method: Gateway Cloning
  Sequencing primers: 5′ TGTAAAACGACGGCCAGT; 3′ AACAGCTATGACATGA
Terms and licenses: Academic/Nonprofit Terms; Industry Terms
How to cite: pDONR2T18ms was a gift from Brian Kvitko (Addgene plasmid # 72645 ; http://n2t.net/addgene:72645 ; RRID:Addgene_72645)
