>Addgene plasmid #72645 | pDONR2T18ms | addgene partial sequence | sequence record 138978 | pBRforEco 5'-AATAGGCGTATCACGAGGC-3'
GCTTATCATCGATAAGCTTTAATGCGGTAGTTTATCACAGTTAAATTGCTAACGCAGTCAGGCACCGTGT
ATGAAATCTAACAATGCGCTCATCGTCATCCTCGGCACCGTCACCCTGGATGCTGTAGGCATAGGCTTGG
TTATGCCGGTACTGCCGGGCCTCTTGCGGGATATCGTCCATTCCGACAGCATCGCCAGTCACTATGGCGT
GCTGCTAGCGCTATATGCGTTGATGCAATTTCTATGCGCACCCGTTCTCGGAGCACTGTCCGACCGCTTT
GGCCGCCGCCCAGTCCTGCTCGCTTCGCTACTTGGAGCCACTATCGACTACGCGATCATGGCGACCACAC
CCGTCCTGTGGATCCTCTACGCCGGACGCATCGTGGCCGGCATCACCGGCGCCACAGGTGCGGTTGCTGG
CGCCTATATCGCCGACATCACCGATGGGGAAGATCGGGCTCGCCACTTCGGGCTCATGAGCGCTTGTTTC
GGCGTGGGTATGGTGGCAGGCCCCGTGGCCGGGGGACTGTTGGGCGCCATCTCCTTGCATGCACCATTCC
TTGCGGCGGCGGTGCTCAACGGCCTCAACCTACTACTGGGCTGCTTCCTAATGCAGGAGTCGCATAAGGG
AGAGCGTCGACCGATGCCCTTGAGAGCCTTCAACCCAGTCAGCTCCTTCCGGTGGGCGCGGGGCATGACT
ATCGTCGCCGCACTTATGACTGTCTTCTTTATCATGCAACTCGTAGGACAGGTGCCGGCAGCGCTCTGGG
TCATTTTCGGCGAGGACCGCTTTCGCTGGAGCGCGACGATGATCGGCCTGTCGCTTGCGGTATTCGGAAT
CTTGCACGCCCTCGCTCAAGCCTTCGTCACTGGTCCCGCCACCAAACGTTTCGGCGAGAAGCAGGCCATT
ATCGCCGGCATGGCGGCCGACGCGCTGGGCTACGTCTTGCTGGCGTTCGCGACGCGAGGCTGG
