>Addgene plasmid #72645 | pDONR2T18ms | addgene partial sequence | sequence record 138981 | M13-F20 5'-TGTAAAACGACGGCCAGT-3'
TCTCTCGGGCCCCAAATAATGATTTTATTTTGACTGATAGTGACCTGTTCGTTGCAACAAATTGATGAGC
AATGCTTTTTTATAATGCCAAGTTTGTACAAAAAAGCTGAACGAGAAACGTAAAATGATATAAATATCAA
TATATTAAATTAGATTTTGCATAAAAAACAGACTACATAATACTGTAAAACACAACATATCCAGTCACTA
TGAATCAACTACTTAGATGGTATTAGTGACCTGTAGTCGACCGACAGCCTTCCAAATGTTCTTCGGGTGA
TGCTGCCAACTTAGTCGACCGACAGCCTTCCAAATGTTCTTCTCAAACGGAATCGTCGTATCCAGCCTAC
TCGCTATTGTCCTCAATGCCGTATTAAATCATAAAAAGAAATAAGAAAAAGAGGTGCGAGCCTCTTTTTT
GTGTGACAAAATAAAAACATCTACCTATTCATATACGCTAGTGTCATAGTCCTGAAAATCATCTGCATCA
AGAACAATTTCACAACTCTTATACTTTTCTCTTACAAGTCGTTCGGCTTCATCTGGATTTTCAGCCTCTA
TACTTACTAAACGTGATAAAGTTTCTGTAATTTCTACTGTATCGACCTGCAGACTGGCTGTGTATAAGGG
A
